>Addgene plasmid #144284 | TFORF1264 | addgene full sequence | sequence record 404148 | Addgene NGS Result
TTAATGTAGTCTTATGCAATACTCTTGTAGTCTTGCAACATGGTAACGATGAGTTAGCAACATGCCTTAC
AAGGAGAGAAAAAGCACCGTGCATGCCGATTGGTGGAAGTAAGGTGGTACGATCGTGCCTTATTAGGAAG
GCAACAGACGGGTCTGACATGGATTGGACGAACCACTGAATTGCCGCATTGCAGAGATATTGTATTTAAG
TGCCTAGCTCGATACATAAACGGGTCTCTCTGGTTAGACCAGATCTGAGCCTGGGAGCTCTCTGGCTAAC
TAGGGAACCCACTGCTTAAGCCTCAATAAAGCTTGCCTTGAGTGCTTCAAGTAGTGTGTGCCCGTCTGTT
GTGTGACTCTGGTAACTAGAGATCCCTCAGACCCTTTTAGTCAGTGTGGAAAATCTCTAGCAGTGGCGCC
CGAACAGGGACTTGAAAGCGAAAGGGAAACCAGAGGAGCTCTCTCGACGCAGGACTCGGCTTGCTGAAGC
GCGCACGGCAAGAGGCGAGGGGCGGCGACTGGTGAGTACGCCAAAAATTTTGACTAGCGGAGGCTAGAAG
GAGAGAGATGGGTGCGAGAGCGTCAGTATTAAGCGGGGGAGAATTAGATCGCGATGGGAAAAAATTCGGT
TAAGGCCAGGGGGAAAGAAAAAATATAAATTAAAACATATAGTATGGGCAAGCAGGGAGCTAGAACGATT
CGCAGTTAATCCTGGCCTGTTAGAAACATCAGAAGGCTGTAGACAAATACTGGGACAGCTACAACCATCC
CTTCAGACAGGATCAGAAGAACTTAGATCATTATATAATACAGTAGCAACCCTCTATTGTGTGCATCAAA
GGATAGAGATAAAAGACACCAAGGAAGCTTTAGACAAGATAGAGGAAGAGCAAAACAAAAGTAAGACCAC
CGCACAGCAAGCGGCCGCTGATCTTCAGACCTGGAGGAGGAGATATGAGGGACAATTGGAGAAGTGAATT
ATATAAATATAAAGTAGTAAAAATTGAACCATTAGGAGTAGCACCCACCAAGGCAAAGAGAAGAGTGGTG
CAGAGAGAAAAAAGAGCAGTGGGAATAGGAGCTTTGTTCCTTGGGTTCTTGGGAGCAGCAGGAAGCACTA
TGGGCGCAGCGTCAATGACGCTGACGGTACAGGCCAGACAATTATTGTCTGGTATAGTGCAGCAGCAGAA
CAATTTGCTGAGGGCTATTGAGGCGCAACAGCATCTGTTGCAACTCACAGTCTGGGGCATCAAGCAGCTC
CAGGCAAGAATCCTGGCTGTGGAAAGATACCTAAAGGATCAACAGCTCCTGGGGATTTGGGGTTGCTCTG
GAAAACTCATTTGCACCACTGCTGTGCCTTGGAATGCTAGTTGGAGTAATAAATCTCTGGAACAGATTTG
GAATCACACGACCTGGATGGAGTGGGACAGAGAAATTAACAATTACACAAGCTTAATACACTCCTTAATT
GAAGAATCGCAAAACCAGCAAGAAAAGAATGAACAAGAATTATTGGAATTAGATAAATGGGCAAGTTTGT
GGAATTGGTTTAACATAACAAATTGGCTGTGGTATATAAAATTATTCATAATGATAGTAGGAGGCTTGGT
AGGTTTAAGAATAGTTTTTGCTGTACTTTCTATAGTGAATAGAGTTAGGCAGGGATATTCACCATTATCG
TTTCAGACCCACCTCCCAACCCCGAGGGGACCCATGCATTGCATCTCAATTAGTCAGCAACCAGGTGTGG
AAAGTCCCCAGGCTCCCCAGCAGGCAGAAGTATGCAAAGCATGCGTCTCAATTAGTCAGCAACCATAGTC
CCGCCCCTAACTCCGCCCATCCCGCCCCTAACTCCGCCCAGTTCCGCCCATTCTCCGCCCCATGGCTGAC
TAATTTTTTTTATTTATGCAGAGGCCGAGGCCGCCTCGGCCTCTGAGCTATTCCAGAAGTAGTGAGGAGG
CTTTTTTGGAGGCCTAGGCTTTTGCAAAAAGCTTTCTAGAGGTACCACCGGAGCTTACCATGACCGAGTA
CAAGCCCACGGTGCGCCTCGCCACCCGCGACGACGTCCCCAGGGCCGTACGCACCCTCGCCGCCGCGTTC
GCCGACTACCCCGCCACGCGCCACACCGTCGATCCGGACCGCCACATCGAGCGGGTCACCGAGCTGCAAG
AACTCTTCCTCACGCGCGTCGGGCTCGACATCGGCAAGGTGTGGGTCGCGGACGACGGCGCCGCCGTGGC
GGTCTGGACCACGCCGGAGAGCGTCGAAGCGGGGGCGGTGTTCGCCGAGATCGGCCCGCGCATGGCCGAG
TTGAGCGGTTCCCGGCTGGCCGCGCAGCAACAGATGGAAGGCCTCCTGGCGCCGCACCGGCCCAAGGAGC
CCGCGTGGTTCCTGGCCACCGTCGGCGTCTCGCCCGACCACCAGGGCAAGGGTCTGGGCAGCGCCGTCGT
GCTCCCCGGAGTGGAGGCGGCCGAGCGCGCCGGGGTGCCCGCCTTCCTGGAGACCTCCGCGCCCCGCAAC
CTCCCCTTCTACGAGCGGCTCGGCTTCACCGTCACCGCCGACGTCGAGGTGCCCGAAGGACCGCGCACCT
GGTGCATGACCCGCAAGCCCGGTGCCAGTTAACGAATTCTAGATCTTGAGACAAATGGCAGTATTCATCC
ACAATTTTAAAAGAAAAGGGGGGATTGGGGGGTACAGTGCAGGGGAAAGAATAGTAGACATAATAGCAAC
AGACATACAAACTAAAGAATTACAAAAACAAATTACAAAAATTCAAAATTTTCGGGTTTATTACAGGGAC
AGCAGAGATCCACTTTGGCGCCGGCTCGAGGCCTGCAGGTGCAAAGATGGATAAAGTTTTAAACAGAGAG
GAATCTTTGCAGCTAATGGACCTTCTAGGTCTTGAAAGGAGTGGGAATTGGCTCCGGTGCCCGTCAGTGG
GCAGAGCGCACATCGCCCACAGTCCCCGAGAAGTTGGGGGGAGGGGTCGGCAATTGAACCGGTGCCTAGA
GAAGGTGGCGCGGGGTAAACTGGGAAAGTGATGTCGTGTACTGGCTCCGCCTTTTTCCCGAGGGTGGGGG
AGAACCGTATATAAGTGCAGTAGTCGCCGTGAACGTTCTTTTTCGCAACGGGTTTGCCGCCAGAACACAG
GTAAGTGCCGTGTGTGGTTCCCGCGGGCCTGGCCTCTTTACGGGTTATGGCCCTTGCGTGCCTTGAATTA
CTTCCACCTGGCTGCAGTACGTGATTCTTGATCCCGAGCTTCGGGTTGGAAGTGGGTGGGAGAGTTCGAG
GCCTTGCGCTTAAGGAGCCCCTTCGCCTCGTGCTTGAGTTGAGGCCTGGCCTGGGCGCTGGGGCCGCCGC
GTGCGAATCTGGTGGCACCTTCGCGCCTGTCTCGCTGCTTTCGATAAGTCTCTAGCCATTTAAAATTTTT
GATGACCTGCTGCGACGCTTTTTTTCTGGCAAGATAGTCTTGTAAATGCGGGCCAAGATCTGCACACTGG
TATTTCGGTTTTTGGGGCCGCGGGCGGCGACGGGGCCCGTGCGTCCCAGCGCACATGTTCGGCGAGGCGG
GGCCTGCGAGCGCGGCCACCGAGAATCGGACGGGGGTAGTCTCAAGCTGGCCGGCCTGCTCTGGTGCCTG
GCCTCGCGCCGCCGTGTATCGCCCCGCCCTGGGCGGCAAGGCTGGCCCGGTCGGCACCAGTTGCGTGAGC
GGAAAGATGGCCGCTTCCCGGCCCTGCTGCAGGGAGCTCAAAATGGAGGACGCGGCGCTCGGGAGAGCGG
GCGGGTGAGTCACCCACACAAAGGAAAAGGGCCTTTCCGTCCTCAGCCGTCGCTTCATGTGACTCCACGG
AGTACCGGGCGCCGTCCAGGCACCTCGATTAGTTCTCGAGCTTTTGGAGTACGTCGTCTTTAGGTTGGGG
GGAGGGGTTTTATGCGATGGAGTTTCCCCACACTGAGTGGGTGGAGACTGAAGTTAGGCCAGCTTGGCAC
TTGATGTAATTCTCCTTGGAATTTGCCCTTTTTGAGTTTGGATCTTGGTTCATTCTCAAGCCTCAGACAG
TGGTTCAAAGTTTTTTTCTTCCATTTCAGGTGTCGTGAGGCTAGCACCGCCACCATGGAGTTAGGCTCGC
GCCGGCGCAGTGTCGGCTGCCGGTGCCGCGGCCTTTGTCTCGCAGTCAGGAGGGAGCAAGTGACGTTTGA
GGACGTGGTAGTGGGCTTCAGCCAGGAGGAGTGGGGGCAGCTGAAGCCTGCCCAGAGGACCCTGTACCGT
GATGTAATGCTGGACACCTTCAGGCTTCTGGTCTCTGTGGGACATTGGTTACCGAAGCCGAATGTCATCT
CCCTGCTGGAGCAAGAGGCAGAGCTGTGGGCGGTGGAGTCTAGACTTCCCCAAGGCGTGTACCCAGACTT
GGAAACTAGACCCAAAGTCAAACTGTCAGTTCTAAAGCAAGGCATCTCTGAAGAAATATCCAACAGTGTC
ATCTTGGTAGAAAGATTCCTGTGGGATGGTCTGTGGTACTGCAGGGGTGAGGACACTGAGGGCCACTGGG
AATGGAGTTGTGAGAGTCTAGAGAGCCTGGCAGTGCCGGTGGCCTTCACGCCTGTGAAGACGCCTGTTCT
GGAGCAGTGGCAGAGGAATGGGTTTGGGGAAAACATAAGTCTGAACCCTGATCTCCCACATCAACCAATG
ACTCCTGAAAGACAAAGCCCCCACACATGGGGAACACGTGGAAAAAGGGAGAAGCCAGACCTAAATGTTT
TACAGAAAACCTGTGTAAAAGAGAAACCCTACAAATGTCAGGAATGCGGAAAGGCCTTTAGTCACAGCTC
AGCACTTATCGAACACCACCGGACGCACACAGGAGAGAGACCTTACGAATGTCACGAATGCTTAAAAGGC
TTCCGGAACAGCTCGGCACTTACCAAACACCAGAGAATCCATACTGGGGAGAAACCCTATAAATGCACTC
AGTGTGGGAGGACCTTCAACCAAATTGCCCCACTGATCCAGCACCAGAGAACTCACACAGGTGAGAAGCC
CTATGAATGCAGCGAATGTGGGAAATCCTTCAGTTTTAGGTCCTCCTTCAGCCAGCACGAGCGAACTCAC
ACAGGCGAGAAGCCCTACGAGTGCAGTGAGTGTGGGAAAGCCTTCCGGCAAAGCATCCACCTCACCCAGC
ATCTGCGAATCCACACTGGGGAGAAACCCTATCAGTGTGGTGAGTGTGGCAAGGCCTTTACCCACAGCTC
CTCCCTTACCAAGCACCAGAGAACTCACACTGGATAGTAATGAACTAGTCCGTAACTTGAAAGTATTTCG
ATTTCTTGGCTTTATATATCTTGTGGAAAGGACGATTTCGACTTAACAAACGAGTAGTGACGCGTTAAGT
CGACAATCAACCTCTGGATTACAAAATTTGTGAAAGATTGACTGGTATTCTTAACTATGTTGCTCCTTTT
ACGCTATGTGGATACGCTGCTTTAATGCCTTTGTATCATGCTATTGCTTCCCGTATGGCTTTCATTTTCT
CCTCCTTGTATAAATCCTGGTTGCTGTCTCTTTATGAGGAGTTGTGGCCCGTTGTCAGGCAACGTGGCGT
GGTGTGCACTGTGTTTGCTGACGCAACCCCCACTGGTTGGGGCATTGCCACCACCTGTCAGCTCCTTTCC
GGGACTTTCGCTTTCCCCCTCCCTATTGCCACGGCGGAACTCATCGCCGCCTGCCTTGCCCGCTGCTGGA
CAGGGGCTCGGCTGTTGGGCACTGACAATTCCGTGGTGTTGTCGGGGAAATCATCGTCCTTTCCTTGGCT
GCTCGCCTGTGTTGCCACCTGGATTCTGCGCGGGACGTCCTTCTGCTACGTCCCTTCGGCCCTCAATCCA
GCGGACCTTCCTTCCCGCGGCCTGCTGCCGGCTCTGCGGCCTCTTCCGCGTCTTCGCCTTCGCCCTCAGA
CGAGTCGGATCTCCCTTTGGGCCGCCTCCCCGCGTCGACTTTAAGACCAATGACTTACAAGGCAGCTGTA
GATCTTAGCCACTTTTTAAAAGAAAAGGGGGGACTGGAAGGGCTAATTCACTCCCAACGAAGACAAGATC
TGCTTTTTGCTTGTACTGGGTCTCTCTGGTTAGACCAGATCTGAGCCTGGGAGCTCTCTGGCTAACTAGG
GAACCCACTGCTTAAGCCTCAATAAAGCTTGCCTTGAGTGCTTCAAGTAGTGTGTGCCCGTCTGTTGTGT
GACTCTGGTAACTAGAGATCCCTCAGACCCTTTTAGTCAGTGTGGAAAATCTCTAGCAGTACGTATAGTA
GTTCATGTCATCTTATTATTCAGTATTTATAACTTGCAAAGAAATGAATATCAGAGAGTGAGAGGAACTT
GTTTATTGCAGCTTATAATGGTTACAAATAAAGCAATAGCATCACAAATTTCACAAATAAAGCATTTTTT
TCACTGCATTCTAGTTGTGGTTTGTCCAAACTCATCAATGTATCTTATCATGTCTGGCTCTAGCTATCCC
GCCCCTAACTCCGCCCATCCCGCCCCTAACTCCGCCCAGTTCCGCCCATTCTCCGCCCCATGGCTGACTA
ATTTTTTTTATTTATGCAGAGGCCGAGGCCGCCTCGGCCTCTGAGCTATTCCAGAAGTAGTGAGGAGGCT
TTTTTGGAGGCCTAGGGACGTACCCAATTCGCCCTATAGTGAGTCGTATTACGCGCGCTCACTGGCCGTC
GTTTTACAACGTCGTGACTGGGAAAACCCTGGCGTTACCCAACTTAATCGCCTTGCAGCACATCCCCCTT
TCGCCAGCTGGCGTAATAGCGAAGAGGCCCGCACCGATCGCCCTTCCCAACAGTTGCGCAGCCTGAATGG
CGAATGGG
[124 nt withheld, positions 6869-6992]
C
[91 nt withheld, positions 6994-7084]
A
[49 nt withheld, positions 7086-7134]
CCTTTGACGTTGGAGTCCACGTTCTTT
[37 nt withheld, positions 7162-7198]
ACCCTATCTCGGTCTATTCTTTTGATTTATAAGGGATTTTGCCGATTTCGGCCTATTGGTTAAAAAATGA
GCTGATTTAACAAAAATTTAACGCGAATTTTAACAAAATATTAACGCTTACAATTTAGGTGGCACTTTTC
GGGGAAATGTGCGCGGAACCCCTATTTGTTTATTTTTCTAAATACATTCAAATATGTATCCGCTCATGAG
ACAATAACCCTGATAAATGCTTCAATAATATTGAAAAAGGAAGAGTATGAGTATTCAACATTTCCGTGTC
GCCCTTATTCCCTTTTTTGCGGCATTTTGCCTTCCTGTTTTTGCTCACCCAGAAACGCTGGTGAAAGTAA
AAGATGCTGAAGATCAGTTGGGTGCACGAGTGGGTTACATCGAACTGGATCTCAACAGCGGTAAGATCCT
TGAGAGTTTTCGCCCCGAAGAACGTTTTCCAATGATGAGCACTTTTAAAGTTCTGCTATGTGGCGCGGTA
TTATCCCGTATTGACGCCGGGCAAGAGCAACTCGGTCGCCGCATACACTATTCTCAGAATGACTTGGTTG
AGTACTCACCAGTCACAGAAAAGCATCTTACGGATGGCATGACAGTAAGAGAATTATGCAGTGCTGCCAT
AACCATGAGTGATAACACTGCGGCCAACTTACTTCTGACAACGATCGGAGGACCGAAGGAGCTAACCGCT
TTTTTGCACAACATGGGGGATCATGTAACTCGCCTTGATCGTTGGGAACCGGAGCTGAATGAAGCCATAC
CAAACGACGAGCGTGACACCACGATGCCTGTAGCAATGGCAACAACGTTGCGCAAACTATTAACTGGCGA
ACTACTTACTCTAGCTTCCCGGCAACAATTAATAGACTGGATGGAGGCGGATAAAGTTGCAGGACCACTT
CTGCGCTCGGCCCTTCCGGCTGGCTGGTTTATTGCTGATAAATCTGGAGCCGGTGAGCGTGGGTCTCGCG
GTATCATTGCAGCACTGGGGCCAGATGGTAAGCCCTCCCGTATCGTAGTTATCTACACGACGGGGAGTCA
GGCAACTATGGATGAACGAAATAGACAGATCGCTGAGATAGGTGCCTCACTGATTAAGCATTGGTAACTG
TCAGACCAAGTTTACTCATATATACTTTAGATTGATTTAAAACTTCATTTTTAATTTAAAAGGATCTAGG
TGAAGATCCTTTTTGATAATCTCATGACCAAAATCCCTTAACGTGAGTTTTCGTTCCACTGAGCGTCAGA
CCCCGTAGAAAAGATCAAAGGATCTTCTTGAGATCCTTTTTTTCTGCGCGTAATCTGCTGCTTGCAAACA
AAAAAACCACCGCTACCAGCGGTGGTTTGTTTGCCGGATCAAGAGCTACCAACTCTTTTTCCGAAGGTAA
CTGGCTTCAGCAGAGCGCAGATACCAAATACTGTTCTTCTAGTGTAGCCGTAGTTAGGCCACCACTTCAA
GAACTCTGTAGCACCGCCTACATACCTCGCTCTGCTAATCCTGTTACCAGTGGCTGCTGCCAGTGGCGAT
AAGTCGTGTCTTACCGGGTTGGACTCAAGACGATAGTTACCGGATAAGGCGCAGCGGTCGGGCTGAACGG
GGGGTTCGTGCACACAGCCCAGCTTGGAGCGAACGACCTACACCGAACTGAGATACCTACAGCGTGAGCT
ATGAGAAAGCGCCACGCTTCCCGAAGGGAGAAAGGCGGACAGGTATCCGGTAAGCGGCAGGGTCGGAACA
GGAGAGCGCACGAGGGAGCTTCCAGGGGGAAACGCCTGGTATCTTTATAGTCCTGTCGGGTTTCGCCACC
TCTGACTTGAGCGTCGATTTTTGTGATGCTCGTCAGGGGGGCGGAGCCTATGGAAAAACGCCAGCAACGC
GGCCTTTTTACGGTTCCTGGCCTTTTGCTGGCCTTTTGCTCACATGTTCTTTCCTGCGTTATCCCCTGAT
TCTGTGGATAACCGTATTACCGCCTTTGAGTGAGCTGATACCGCTCGCCGCAGCCGAACGACCGAGCGCA
GCGAGTCAGTGAGCGAGGAAGCGGAAGAGCGCCCAATACGCAAACCGCCTCTCCCCGCGCGTTGGCCGAT
TCATTAATGCAGCTGGCACGACAGGTTTCCCGACTGGAAAGCGGGCAGTGAGCGCAACGCAATTAATGTG
AGTTAGCTCACTCATTAGGCACCCCAGGCTTTACACTTTATGCTTCCGGCTCGTATGTTGTGTGGAATTG
TGAGCGGATAACAATTTCACACAGGAAACAGCTATGACCATGATTACGCCAAGCGCGCAATTAACCCTCA
CTAAAGGGAACAAAAGCTGGAGCTGCAAGC
Features (pLannotate 1.2.2; 31 found; start..end, strand, type, name):
      5..231     +  promoter       RSV promoter: Rous sarcoma virus enhancer/promoter
    232..412     +  LTR            5' LTR (truncated): truncated 5' long terminal repeat (LTR) from HIV-1
    459..584     +  misc_feature   HIV-1 Ψ: packaging signal of human immunodeficiency virus type 1
    568..931     +  CDS            HIV-1 gag (fragment): gag protein from human immunodeficiency virus 1; gag
   1077..1310    +  misc_feature   RRE: The Rev response element (RRE) of HIV-1 allows for Rev-dependent mRNA export from the nucleus to the cytoplasm.
   1687..1713    +  CDS            Rev (fragment): human immunodeficiency virus 1 (HIV-1) Rev protein; rev; enhances nuclear export of unspliced and incompletely spliced viral mRNAs
   1720..1743    +  promoter       SV40 promoter (fragment): SV40 early promoter
   1744..1815    +  promoter       SV40 promoter (fragment): SV40 enhancer and early promoter
   1839..1974    +  rep_origin     SV40 ori: SV40 origin of replication
   2020..2616    +  CDS            PuroR (fragment): puromycin N-acetyltransferase; pac from Streptomyces; confers resistance to puromycin
   2665..2782    +  misc_feature   cPPT/CTS: central polypurine tract and central termination sequence of HIV-1
   2847..2913    +  CDS            small t antigen (fragment): SV40 (simian virus 40) small t antigen
   2920..4098    +  promoter       EF-1α promoter: strong constitutive promoter for human elongation factor EF-1α
   4184..4864    +  CDS            ZNF135 (fragment): ZN135_HUMAN - Also known as ZNF61, ZNF78L1. Experimental evidence at protein level: Swiss-Prot protein existence level 1. Plays a role in the regulation of cell morphology and cytoskeletal organization. May be involved in transcriptional regulation. From Homo sapiens (Human).
   5300..5353    +  promoter       U6 promoter (fragment): RNA polymerase III promoter for human U6 snRNA
   5395..5983    +  misc_feature   WPRE: woodchuck hepatitis virus posttranscriptional regulatory element
   6034..6053    +  misc_feature   cPPT/CTS (fragment): central polypurine tract and central termination sequence of HIV-1
   6055..6288    +  LTR            3' LTR (ΔU3): self-inactivating 3' long terminal repeat (LTR) from HIV-1
   6366..6487    +  polyA_signal   SV40 poly(A) signal: SV40 polyadenylation signal
   6527..6662    +  rep_origin     SV40 ori: SV40 origin of replication
   6683..6701    -  promoter       T7 promoter: promoter for bacteriophage T7 RNA polymerase
   6709..6864    +  CDS            lacZα (fragment): LacZα fragment of β-galactosidase; lacZ fragment
   6869..7297    +  rep_origin     f1 ori (sequence partly withheld): f1 bacteriophage origin of replication; arrow indicates direction of (+) strand synthesis
   7350..7454    +  promoter       AmpR promoter: bla
   7455..8315    +  CDS            AmpR: β-lactamase; bla; confers resistance to ampicillin, carbenicillin, and related antibiotics
   8486..9074    +  rep_origin     ori: high-copy-number ColE1/pMB1/pBR322/pUC origin of replication
   9257..9349    +  CDS            lacI (fragment): lac repressor; lacI; The lac repressor binds to the lac operator to inhibit transcription in E. coli. This inhibition can be relieved by adding lactose or isopropyl-β-D-thiogalactopyranoside (IPTG).
   9362..9383    +  protein_bind   CAP binding site: CAP binding activates transcription in the presence of cAMP. E. coli catabolite activator protein
   9398..9428    +  promoter       lac promoter: promoter for the E. coli lac operon
   9436..9452    +  protein_bind   lac operator: The lac repressor binds to the lac operator to inhibit transcription in E. coli. This inhibition can be relieved by adding lactose or isopropyl-β-D-thiogalactopyranoside (IPTG). lac repressor encoded by lacI
   9497..9515    +  promoter       T3 promoter: promoter for bacteriophage T3 RNA polymerase
