[The description below was written by a language model from this plasmid's Addgene catalogue record and pLannotate feature annotations shown in this document.]
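Description:
TFORF1264 is a lentiviral mammalian expression plasmid built on the pLX_TRC317 backbone and carrying the human zinc-finger transcription factor ZNF135 as its open reading frame. It belongs to a large barcoded transcription factor ORF collection, in which each clone pairs one ORF with a unique 24-bp barcode so that the factor can be identified by sequencing in pooled overexpression screens, such as those for directed differentiation. In bacteria the plasmid is maintained by a high-copy ColE1/pUC-type origin with ampicillin resistance (AmpR). An f1 origin and remnants of a lac/T3/T7 cloning region are also present. The depositor warns that recombination can occur, as is common for LTR-containing vectors.

The viral cassette has a third-generation layout. An RSV promoter drives a truncated HIV-1 5' LTR, followed by the Ψ packaging signal with a gag fragment, the RRE for Rev-dependent export, a cPPT/CTS, and a self-inactivating ΔU3 3' LTR with a downstream SV40 poly(A) signal. Between the LTRs, an SV40 promoter/origin segment lies upstream of the puromycin N-acetyltransferase gene, which allows selection of transduced cells. Further downstream, the EF-1α promoter drives ZNF135, and a WPRE follows to enhance transcript expression.

The automated annotation marks only about 680 bp as a ZNF135 fragment, whereas the catalogue lists a 1,274-bp insert. This may reflect isoform differences from the reference protein, but the record does not settle the point. The barcode itself is not annotated, so its position is not stated, although a short U6 promoter fragment is called between the ORF and the WPRE.
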