Addgene plasmid #144284: TFORF1264
Purpose: Lentiviral vector for overexpressing transcription factor ORFs with unique 24-bp barcodes. Barcodes facilitate identification of transcription factors in pooled screens.
Depositing lab: Feng Zhang. Depositing organization: Broad Institute. Publication: A transcription factor atlas of directed differentiation. Joung J, Ma S, Tay T, Geiger-Schuller KR, Kirchgatterer PC, Verdine VK, Guo B, Arias-Garcia MA, Allen WE, Singh A, Kuksenko O, Abudayyeh OO, Gootenberg JS, Fu Z, Macrae RK, Buenrostro JD, Regev A, Zhang F. Cell. 2023 Jan 5;186(1):209-229.e26. doi: 10.1016/j.cell.2022.11.026. PubMed 36608654.
Backbone
  Vector backbone: pLX_TRC317
  Backbone manufacturer: Broad Institute Genetic Perturbation Platform
  Backbone size w/o insert (bp): 8264
  Vector type: Mammalian Expression, Lentiviral
  Selectable markers: Puromycin
Growth in bacteria
  Bacterial resistance: Ampicillin, 100 μg/mL
  Growth temperature: 37°C
  Growth strain: NEB Stable
  Copy number: High Copy
Gene/Insert
  Gene/Insert name: ZNF135
  Species: H. sapiens (human)
  Insert size (bp): 1274
  Entrez Gene: ZNF135 (a.k.a. pT3, ZNF61, pHZ-17, ZNF78L1)
  Promoter: EF1a
  Cloning method: Unknown
  Sequencing primers: 5′ GGGTGGAGACTGAAGTTAGGCCAG; 3′ CACATAGCGTAAAAGGAGCAACATAG
Terms and licenses: Academic/Nonprofit Terms; Industry Terms: Not Available to Industry
Depositor comments: NM_001164530,ENST00000359978 . The transcription factor ORF portion of this plasmid was synthesized by Genewiz. Please test multiple small colonies in case of plasmid recombination. To make this collection available in a timely manner, a portion of this collection was not fully sequenced by Addgene. If an Addgene verified full plasmid sequence is not available, please contact us prior to placing an order to request the full sequence.
How to cite: TFORF1264 was a gift from Feng Zhang (Addgene plasmid # 144284 ; http://n2t.net/addgene:144284 ; RRID:Addgene_144284)
