>Addgene plasmid #144284 | TFORF1264 | depositor partial sequence | sequence record 284967 | Insert
ACCGCCACCATGGAGTTAGGCTCGCGCCGGCGCAGTGTCGGCTGCCGGTGCCGCGGCCTTTGTCTCGCAG
TCAGGAGGGAGCAAGTGACGTTTGAGGACGTGGTAGTGGGCTTCAGCCAGGAGGAGTGGGGGCAGCTGAA
GCCTGCCCAGAGGACCCTGTACCGTGATGTAATGCTGGACACCTTCAGGCTTCTGGTCTCTGTGGGACAT
TGGTTACCGAAGCCGAATGTCATCTCCCTGCTGGAGCAAGAGGCAGAGCTGTGGGCGGTGGAGTCTAGAC
TTCCCCAAGGCGTGTACCCAGACTTGGAAACTAGACCCAAAGTCAAACTGTCAGTTCTAAAGCAAGGCAT
CTCTGAAGAAATATCCAACAGTGTCATCTTGGTAGAAAGATTCCTGTGGGATGGTCTGTGGTACTGCAGG
GGTGAGGACACTGAGGGCCACTGGGAATGGAGTTGTGAGAGTCTAGAGAGCCTGGCAGTGCCGGTGGCCT
TCACGCCTGTGAAGACGCCTGTTCTGGAGCAGTGGCAGAGGAATGGGTTTGGGGAAAACATAAGTCTGAA
CCCTGATCTCCCACATCAACCAATGACTCCTGAAAGACAAAGCCCCCACACATGGGGAACACGTGGAAAA
AGGGAGAAGCCAGACCTAAATGTTTTACAGAAAACCTGTGTAAAAGAGAAACCCTACAAATGTCAGGAAT
GCGGAAAGGCCTTTAGTCACAGCTCAGCACTTATCGAACACCACCGGACGCACACAGGAGAGAGACCTTA
CGAATGTCACGAATGCTTAAAAGGCTTCCGGAACAGCTCGGCACTTACCAAACACCAGAGAATCCATACT
GGGGAGAAACCCTATAAATGCACTCAGTGTGGGAGGACCTTCAACCAAATTGCCCCACTGATCCAGCACC
AGAGAACTCACACAGGTGAGAAGCCCTATGAATGCAGCGAATGTGGGAAATCCTTCAGTTTTAGGTCCTC
CTTCAGCCAGCACGAGCGAACTCACACAGGCGAGAAGCCCTACGAGTGCAGTGAGTGTGGGAAAGCCTTC
CGGCAAAGCATCCACCTCACCCAGCATCTGCGAATCCACACTGGGGAGAAACCCTATCAGTGTGGTGAGT
GTGGCAAGGCCTTTACCCACAGCTCCTCCCTTACCAAGCACCAGAGAACTCACACTGGATAGTAATGAAC
TAGTCCGTAACTTGAAAGTATTTCGATTTCTTGGCTTTATATATCTTGTGGAAAGGACGATTTCGACTTA
ACAAACGAGTAGTG
