>Addgene plasmid #144284 | TFORF1264 | depositor partial sequence | sequence record 284968 | Barcode
TTTCGACTTAACAAACGAGTAGTG
